LOCUS       Exported 6967 bp ds-DNA circular SYN 12-MAY-2021
DEFINITION  Donor vector for 3' FLAG tag of human RERE.
ACCESSION   .
VERSION     .
KEYWORDS    pFETCh_RERE
SOURCE      synthetic DNA construct
  ORGANISM  synthetic DNA construct
REFERENCE   1 (bases 1 to 6967)
  AUTHORS   Savic D, Partridge EC, Newberry KM, Smith SB, Meadows SK, Roberts
            BS, Mackiewicz M, Mendenhall EM, Myers RM
  TITLE     CETCh-seq: CRISPR epitope tagging ChIP-seq of DNA-binding proteins.
  JOURNAL   Genome Res. 2015 Sep 9.
  PUBMED    26355004
REFERENCE   2 (bases 1 to 6967)
  AUTHORS   .
  TITLE     Direct Submission
  JOURNAL   Exported May 12, 2021 from SnapGene Server 1.1.58
            http://www.snapgene.com
FEATURES             Location/Qualifiers
     source          1..6967
                     /organism="synthetic DNA construct"
                     /mol_type="other DNA"
     primer_bind     complement(216..233)
                     /label=L4440
                     /note="L4440 vector, forward primer"
     rep_origin      complement(387..975)
                     /direction=LEFT
                     /label=ori
                     /note="high-copy-number ColE1/pMB1/pBR322/pUC origin of
                     replication"
     primer_bind     complement(467..486)
                     /label=pBR322ori-F
                     /note="pBR322 origin, forward primer"
     primer_bind     complement(1344..1363)
                     /label=pENTR-R
                     /note="pENTR vectors, reverse primer"
     CDS             1355..2170
                     /codon_start=1
                     /gene="aph(3')-Ia"
                     /product="aminoglycoside phosphotransferase"
                     /label=KanR
                     /note="confers resistance to kanamycin in bacteria or G418
                     (Geneticin(R)) in eukaryotes"
                     /translation="MSHIQRETSCSKPRLNSNMDADLYGYKWARDNVGQSGATIYRLYG
                     KPDAPELFLKHGKGSVANDVTDEMVRLNWLTEFMPLPTIKHFIRTPDDAWLLTTAIPGK
                     TAFQVLEEYPDSGENIVDALAVFLRRLHSIPVCNCPFNSDRVFRLAQAQSRMNNGLVDA
                     SDFDDERNGWPVEQVWKEMHKLLPFSPDSVVTHGDFSLDNLIFDEGKLIGCIDVGRVGI
                     ADRYQDLAILWNCLGEFSPSLQKRLFQKYGIDNPDMNILQFHLMLDEFF"
     primer_bind     complement(1428..1447)
                     /label=Kan-R
                     /note="Kanamycin resistance gene, reverse primer"
     primer_bind     2374..2396
                     /label=M13/pUC Forward
                     /note="In lacZ gene"
     primer_bind     2388..2405
                     /label=M13 Forward
                     /note="In lacZ gene. Also called M13-F20 or M13 (-21)
                     Forward"
     primer_bind     2389..2405
                     /label=M13 fwd
                     /note="common sequencing primer, one of multiple similar
                     variants"
     CDS             complement(3176..3970)
                     /codon_start=1
                     /gene="aph(3')-II (or nptII)"
                     /product="aminoglycoside phosphotransferase from Tn5"
                     /label=NeoR/KanR
                     /note="confers resistance to neomycin, kanamycin, and G418
                     (Geneticin(R))"
                     /translation="MIEQDGLHAGSPAAWVERLFGYDWAQQTIGCSDAAVFRLSAQGRP
                     VLFVKTDLSGALNELQDEAARLSWLATTGVPCAAVLDVVTEAGRDWLLLGEVPGQDLLS
                     SHLAPAEKVSIMADAMRRLHTLDPATCPFDHQAKHRIERARTRMEAGLVDQDDLDEEHQ
                     GLAPAELFARLKARMPDGEDLVVTHGDACLPNIMVENGRFSGFIDCGRLGVADRYQDIA
                     LATRDIAEELGGEWADRFLVLYGIAAPDSQRIAFYRLLDEFF"
     primer_bind     complement(3287..3306)
                     /label=Neo-F
                     /note="Neomycin resistance gene, forward primer"
     primer_bind     3897..3916
                     /label=Neo-R
                     /note="Neomycin resistance gene, reverse primer"
     CDS             complement(3983..4039)
                     /codon_start=1
                     /product="2A peptide from porcine teschovirus-1
                     polyprotein"
                     /label=P2A
                     /note="Eukaryotic ribosomes fail to insert a peptide bond
                     between the Gly and Pro residues, yielding separate
                     polypeptides."
                     /translation="ATNFSLLKQAGDVEENPGP"
     CDS             complement(4055..4078)
                     /codon_start=1
                     /product="FLAG(R) epitope tag, followed by an enterokinase
                     cleavage site"
                     /label=FLAG
                     /translation="DYKDDDDK"
     CDS             complement(4082..4105)
                     /codon_start=1
                     /product="FLAG(R) epitope tag, followed by an enterokinase
                     cleavage site"
                     /label=FLAG
                     /translation="DYKDDDDK"
     CDS             complement(4109..4132)
                     /codon_start=1
                     /product="FLAG(R) epitope tag, followed by an enterokinase
                     cleavage site"
                     /label=FLAG
                     /translation="DYKDDDDK"
     CDS             complement(5163..6293)
                     /codon_start=1
                     /product="herpes simplex virus thymidine kinase"
                     /label=HSV TK
                     /note="confers sensitivity to nucleoside analogs such as
                     acyclovir or ganciclovir"
                     /translation="MASYPCHQHASAFDQAARSRGHSNRRTALRPRRQQEATEVRLEQK
                     MPTLLRVYIDGPHGMGKTTTTQLLVALGSRDDIVYVPEPMTYWQVLGASETIANIYTTQ
                     HRLDQGEISAGDAAVVMTSAQITMGMPYAVTDAVLAPHIGGEAGSSHAPPPALTLIFDR
                     HPIAALLCYPAARYLMGSMTPQAVLAFVALIPPTLPGTNIVLGALPEDRHIDRLAKRQR
                     PGERLDLAMLAAIRRVYGLLANTVRYLQGGGSWREDWGQLSGTAVPPQGAEPQSNAGPR
                     PHIGDTLFTLFRAPELLAPNGDLYNVFAWALDVLAKRLRPMHVFILDYDQSPAGCRDAL
                     LQLTSGMVQTHVTTPGSIPTICDLARTFAREMGEAN"
     primer_bind     complement(6369..6393)
                     /label=LNCX
                     /note="Human CMV promoter, forward primer"
     promoter        complement(6390..6592)
                     /label=CMV promoter
                     /note="human cytomegalovirus (CMV) immediate early
                     promoter"
     primer_bind     complement(6419..6439)
                     /label=CMV-F
                     /note="Human CMV immediate early promoter, forward primer"
     primer_bind     complement(6769..6785)
                     /label=M13 rev
                     /note="common sequencing primer, one of multiple similar
                     variants"
     primer_bind     complement(6769..6785)
                     /label=M13 Reverse
                     /note="In lacZ gene. Also called M13-rev"
     primer_bind     complement(6782..6804)
                     /label=M13/pUC Reverse
                     /note="In lacZ gene"
     protein_bind    6793..6809
                     /label=lac operator
                     /bound_moiety="lac repressor encoded by lacI"
                     /note="The lac repressor binds to the lac operator to
                     inhibit transcription in E. coli. This inhibition can be
                     relieved by adding lactose or
                     isopropyl-beta-D-thiogalactopyranoside (IPTG)."
     promoter        complement(6817..6847)
                     /label=lac promoter
                     /note="promoter for the E. coli lac operon"
     protein_bind    6862..6883
                     /label=CAP binding site
                     /bound_moiety="E. coli catabolite activator protein"
                     /note="CAP binding activates transcription in the presence
                     of cAMP."
ORIGIN
        1 ggcggtttgc gtattgggaa cttttgctga gttgaaggat cagatcacgc atcttcccga
       61 caacgcagac cgttccgtgg caaagcaaaa gttcaaaatc agtaaccgtc agtgccgata
      121 agttcaaagt taaacctggt gttgatacca acattgaaac gttgatcgaa aacgcgctga
      181 aaaacgctgc tgaatgtgcg agcttcttcc gcttcctcgc tcactgactc gctgcgctcg
      241 gtcgttcggc tgcggcgagc ggtatcagct cactcaaagg cggtaatacg gttatccaca
      301 gaatcagggg ataacgcagg aaagaacatg tgagcaaaag gccagcaaaa ggccaggaac
      361 cgtaaaaagg ccgcgttgct ggcgtttttc cataggctcc gcccccctga cgagcatcac
      421 aaaaatcgac gctcaagtca gaggtggcga aacccgacag gactataaag ataccaggcg
      481 tttccccctg gaagctccct cgtgcgctct cctgttccga ccctgccgct taccggatac
      541 ctgtccgcct ttctcccttc gggaagcgtg gcgctttctc atagctcacg ctgtaggtat
      601 ctcagttcgg tgtaggtcgt tcgctccaag ctgggctgtg tgcacgaacc ccccgttcag
      661 cccgaccgct gcgccttatc cggtaactat cgtcttgagt ccaacccggt aagacacgac
      721 ttatcgccac tggcagcagc cactggtaac aggattagca gagcgaggta tgtaggcggt
      781 gctacagagt tcttgaagtg gtggcctaac tacggctaca ctagaagaac agtatttggt
      841 atctgcgctc tgctgaagcc agttaccttc ggaaaaagag ttggtagctc ttgatccggc
      901 aaacaaacca ccgctggtag cggtggtttt tttgtttgca agcagcagat tacgcgcaga
      961 aaaaaaggat ctcaagaaga tcctttgatc ttttctacgg ggtctgacgc tcagtggaac
     1021 tccgtcgaga ggtctgcctc gtgaagaagg tgttgctgac tcataccagg cctgaatcgc
     1081 cccatcatcc agccagaaag tgagggagcc acggttgatg agagctttgt tgtaggtgga
     1141 ccagttggtg attttgaact tttgctttgc cacggaacgg tctgcgttgt cgggaagatg
     1201 cgtgatctga tccttcaact cagcaaaagt tcgatttatt caacaaagcc acgttgtgtc
     1261 tcaaaatctc tgatgttaca ttgcacaaga taaaaatata tcatcatgaa caataaaact
     1321 gtctgcttac ataaacagta atacaagggg tgttatgagc catattcaac gggaaacgtc
     1381 ttgctcgaag ccgcgattaa attccaacat ggatgctgat ttatatgggt ataaatgggc
     1441 tcgcgataat gtcgggcaat caggtgcgac aatctatcga ttgtatggga agcccgatgc
     1501 gccagagttg tttctgaaac atggcaaagg tagcgttgcc aatgatgtta cagatgagat
     1561 ggtcagacta aactggctga cggaatttat gcctcttccg accatcaagc attttatccg
     1621 tactcctgat gatgcatggt tactcaccac tgcgatcccc gggaaaacag cattccaggt
     1681 attagaagaa tatcctgatt caggtgaaaa tattgttgat gcgctggcag tgttcctgcg
     1741 ccggttgcat tcgattcctg tttgtaattg tccttttaac agcgatcgcg tatttcgtct
     1801 cgctcaggcg caatcacgaa tgaataacgg tttggttgat gcgagtgatt ttgatgacga
     1861 gcgtaatggc tggcctgttg aacaagtctg gaaagaaatg cataagcttt tgccattctc
     1921 accggattca gtcgtcactc atggtgattt ctcacttgat aaccttattt ttgacgaggg
     1981 gaaattaata ggttgtattg atgttggacg agtcggaatc gcagaccgat accaggatct
     2041 tgccatccta tggaactgcc tcggtgagtt ttctccttca ttacagaaac ggctttttca
     2101 aaaatatggt attgataatc ctgatatgaa tatattgcag tttcatttga tgctcgatga
     2161 gtttttctaa tcagaattgg ttaattggtt gtaacactgg cagagcatta cgctgacttg
     2221 acgggacggc ggctttgttg aataaatcgc attcgccatt caggctgcgc aactgttggg
     2281 aagggcgatc ggtgcgggcc tcttcgctat tacgccagct ggcgaaaggg ggatgtgctg
     2341 caaggcgatt aagttgggta acgccagggt tttcccagtc acgacgttgt aaaacgacgg
     2401 ccagtgaacg acggccagtg aattggaggc tacagtcagt ggagaggact ttccaagtct
     2461 gtccatgtgg aacgcccctt tgctcccttt aattaaaggg ataattatat ataacttttt
     2521 attaaaaaat caactctgta ttctgtcaat agttggtagg aattcacaat tagtgacatg
     2581 gctggaaaaa atagatcaca atagtagttt atggaagaaa aaaaggctgt tctaaaatta
     2641 tttatttaca gacgtaaaaa gccatgctgc agaactttct ccaattatga agatttccta
     2701 caatgtatta aaataaaaga tttttttttt taaaaattat agctcttgga ttccaaattc
     2761 ctatgccccc gatctgcaag cctcgtgggc tctggagcac tcgtggcgga gtgtgtcagt
     2821 gtgtctgcac gcacagtgaa gggtgtgaac tggattctag cacctactga gaaatcaagg
     2881 aaaagaaaac taaagccaaa ccccaagatt gcagggaagc tttctggatg ttcagtccag
     2941 tccaggactc actaagtttc tgggggactg tcatgcaggg agatccaaac cagtctcagg
     3001 aaatcctctc gacaaacgaa cactactatg tggatacatt tttagttgtg ggtttttaaa
     3061 tatataaaga aatctttaga agatattctt tttgcttttg cagctcctat tttatgtaaa
     3121 aagtcctgtt tctcccccca agaactgggg tttccacagc cagcggatgt tcgaatcaga
     3181 agaactcgtc aagaaggcga tagaaggcga tgcgctgcga atcgggagcg gcgataccgt
     3241 aaagcacgag gaagcggtca gcccattcgc cgccaagctc ttcagcaata tcacgggtag
     3301 ccaacgctat gtcctgatag cggtcggcca cacccagccg gccacagtcg atgaatccag
     3361 aaaagcggcc attttccacc atgatattcg gcaagcaggc atcgccatgg gtcacgacga
     3421 gatcctcgcc gtcgggcatg cgcgccttga gcctggcgaa cagttcggct ggcgcgagcc
     3481 cctgatgctc ttcgtccaga tcatcctgat cgacaagacc ggcttccatc cgagtacgtg
     3541 ctcgctcgat gcgatgtttc gcttggtggt cgaatgggca ggtagccgga tcaagcgtat
     3601 gcagccgccg cattgcatca gccatgatgg atactttctc ggcaggagca aggtgagatg
     3661 acaggagatc ctgccccggc acttcgccca atagcagcca gtcccttccc gcttcagtga
     3721 caacgtcgag cacagctgcg caaggaacgc ccgtcgtggc cagccacgat agccgcgctg
     3781 cctcgtcctg cagttcattc agggcaccgg acaggtcggt cttgacaaaa agaaccgggc
     3841 gcccctgcgc tgacagccgg aacacggcgg catcagagca gccgattgtc tgttgtgccc
     3901 agtcatagcc gaatagcctc tccacccaag cggccggaga acctgcgtgc aatccatctt
     3961 gttcaatcat gcgaaacgat ccaggtccag ggttctcctc cacgtctcca gcctgcttca
     4021 gcaggctgaa gttagtagct ccgcttcctg aaaccttatc gtcgtcatcc ttgtaatctc
     4081 ccttatcgtc gtcatccttg taatcgccct tatcgtcgtc atccttgtaa tctccagaac
     4141 cacctccacc ggaacctcct ccgctcccta actgcttgtc accttctttc ttcagtcgac
     4201 tggaaagaca aaacaggaaa gcgtatttag tctcaggcct aggcaggcag tcacgcaggc
     4261 tggaggcaac cccaaagaca acagccaggc aatccaaccc caagcccgca gcctcctgtg
     4321 tagctgacct accctcccaa cacctccctt cctctgtttc tcccatcacc atggttccac
     4381 aatgtcccct ccagggccca gcaggcagag ggggaggagc ctggccctgg gcacacgggg
     4441 aggttgggag cctgggctca gataacccct ccactccctc ccagcacccc acctcacctg
     4501 taataatctt cctgacttgg taggtggcca ccatgcatgt gggggtgtcc atgcagccac
     4561 tgctgctcca tggccagtct ctgcagctcg gccgactggg catgcatggc atgcagctgg
     4621 tgggctgctg acatgggggg tgggatggcc ccaggcaggt cacgggggta gggggtgcct
     4681 gccgaacaca aaacaacctg cgctacagaa atagccagag gactggccaa gaccagggcg
     4741 gcacaggcac agcaaacggc aaagagcaca ggagaggtgc cagttcggac acaggagcca
     4801 gcccctccca gactctgcag acagccagag ggcagagcct ctggggaggc aggaggtgcc
     4861 cttgggtgcc tctagctggg ctgcaggtcg gggagaggag tgttagtaac cgcgacgctg
     4921 gtgggggtcg gcttgttaag aggggcgctg ctaacgctgc aagagtgggt tgtcagcgtg
     4981 gggccggtgc tactggaatc gataccggca tgattgacag cctgggcgag gatgtcacct
     5041 gatggtgata agaatacacg ggagacttag tacggtttca caggcgtgac acgtttattg
     5101 agtaggatta cagagtataa catagagtat aatatagagt atacaatagt gacgtgggat
     5161 cctcagttag cctcccccat ctcccgggca aacgtgcgcg ccaggtcgca gatcgtcggt
     5221 atggagccgg gggtggtgac gtgggtctgg accatcccgg aggtaagttg cagcagggcg
     5281 tcccggcagc cggcgggcga ttggtcgtaa tccaggataa agacgtgcat gggacggagg
     5341 cgtttggcca agacgtccaa ggcccaggca aacacgttgt acaggtcgcc gttgggggcc
     5401 agcaactcgg gggcccgaaa cagggtaaat aacgtgtccc cgatatgggg tcgtgggccc
     5461 gcgttgctct ggggctcggc accctggggc ggcacggccg tccccgaaag ctgtccccaa
     5521 tcctcccgcc acgacccgcc gccctgcaga taccgcaccg tattggcaag cagcccgtaa
     5581 acgcggcgaa tcgcggccag catagccagg tcaagccgct cgccggggcg ctggcgtttg
     5641 gccaggcggt cgatgtgtct gtcctccgga agggccccca acacgatgtt tgtgccgggc
     5701 aaggtcggcg ggatgagggc cacgaacgcc agcacggcct ggggggtcat gctgcccata
     5761 aggtatcgcg cggccgggta gcacaggagg gcggcgatgg gatggcggtc gaagatgagg
     5821 gtgagggccg ggggcggggc atgtgagctc ccagcctccc ccccgatatg aggagccaga
     5881 acggcgtcgg tcacggcata aggcatgccc attgttatct gggcgcttgt cattaccacc
     5941 gccgcgtccc cggccgatat ctcaccctgg tcgaggcggt gttgtgtggt gtagatgttc
     6001 gcgattgtct cggaagcccc cagcacctgc cagtaagtca tcggctcggg tacgtagacg
     6061 atatcgtcgc gcgaacccag ggccaccagc agttgcgtgg tggtggtttt ccccatcccg
     6121 tgaggaccgt ctatataaac ccgcagtagc gtgggcattt tctgctccag gcggacttcc
     6181 gtggcttctt gctgccggcg agggcgcaac gccgtacgtc ggttgctatg gccgcgagaa
     6241 cgcgcagcct ggtcgaacgc agacgcgtgt tgatggcagg ggtacgaagc catggtcggg
     6301 atccccaggc tggatcggtc ccggtgtctc ctatggaggt caaaacagcg tggatggcgt
     6361 ctccaggcga tctgacggtt cactaaacga gctctgctta tatagacctc ccaccgtaca
     6421 cgcctaccgc ccatttgcgt caatggggcg gagttgttac gacattttgg aaagtcccgt
     6481 tgattttggt gccaaaacaa actcccattg acgtcaatgg ggtggagact tgaaatcccc
     6541 gtgagtcaaa ccgctatcca cgcccattga tgtactgcca aaaccgcatc accatggtaa
     6601 tagcgatgac taatacgtag atgtactgcc aagtaggaaa gtcccataag gtcatgtact
     6661 gggcataatg ccagggaatt gacctgcagg catgcaagct aattcgagct cggtacccgg
     6721 ggatcctcta gagtcgacct gcaggcatgc aagcttggcg taatcatggt catagctgtt
     6781 tcctgtgtga aattgttatc cgctcacaat tccacacaac atacgagccg gaagcataaa
     6841 gtgtaaagcc tggggtgcct aatgagtgag ctaactcaca ttaattgcgt tgcgctcact
     6901 gcccgctttc cagtcgggaa acctgtcgtg ccagctgcat taatgaatcg gccaacgcgc
     6961 ggggaga
//
